>Addgene plasmid #75869 | PIM3 gRNA (BRDN0001145891) | addgene full sequence | sequence record 184726 | Addgene Assembled Sequence
CCCGGGTGCAAAGATGGATAAAGTTTTAAACAGAGAGGAATCTTTGCAGCTAATGGACCTTCTAGGTCTT
GAAAGGAGTGGGAATTGGCTCCGGTGCCCGTCAGTGGGCAGAGCGCACATCGCCCACAGTCCCCGAGAAG
TTGGGGGGAGGGGTCGGCAATTGATCCGGTGCCTAGAGAAGGTGGCGCGGGGTAAACTGGGAAAGTGATG
TCGTGTACTGGCTCCGCCTTTTTCCCGAGGGTGGGGGAGAACCGTATATAAGTGCAGTAGTCGCCGTGAA
CGTTCTTTTTCGCAACGGGTTTGCCGCCAGAACACAGGTAAGTGCCGTGTGTGGTTCCCGCGGGCCTGGC
CTCTTTACGGGTTATGGCCCTTGCGTGCCTTGAATTACTTCCACCTGGCTGCAGTACGTGATTCTTGATC
CCGAGCTTCGGGTTGGAAGTGGGTGGGAGAGTTCGAGGCCTTGCGCTTAAGGAGCCCCTTCGCCTCGTGC
TTGAGTTGAGGCCTGGCCTGGGCGCTGGGGCCGCCGCGTGCGAATCTGGTGGCACCTTCGCGCCTGTCTC
GCTGCTTTCGATAAGTCTCTAGCCATTTAAAATTTTTGATGACCTGCTGCGACGCTTTTTTTCTGGCAAG
ATAGTCTTGTAAATGCGGGCCAAGATCTGCACACTGGTATTTCGGTTTTTGGGGCCGCGGGCGGCGACGG
GGCCCGTGCGTCCCAGCGCACATGTTCGGCGAGGCGGGGCCTGCGAGCGCGGCCACCGAGAATCGGACGG
GGGTAGTCTCAAGCTGGCCGGCCTGCTCTGGTGCCTGGCCTCGCGCCGCCGTGTATCGCCCCGCCCTGGG
CGGCAAGGCTGGCCCGGTCGGCACCAGTTGCGTGAGCGGAAAGATGGCCGCTTCCCGGCCCTGCTGCAGG
GAGCTCAAAATGGAGGACGCGGCGCTCGGGAGAGCGGGCGGGTGAGTCACCCACACAAAGGAAAAGGGCC
TTTCCGTCCTCAGCCGTCGCTTCATGTGACTCCACGGAGTACCGGGCGCCGTCCAGGCACCTCGATTAGT
TCTCGAGCTTTTGGAGTACGTCGTCTTTAGGTTGGGGGGAGGGGTTTTATGCGATGGAGTTTCCCCACAC
TGAGTGGGTGGAGACTGAAGTTAGGCCAGCTTGGCACTTGATGTAATTCTCCTTGGAATTTGCCCTTTTT
GAGTTTGGATCTTGGTTCATTCTCAAGCCTCAGACAGTGGTTCAAAGTTTTTTTCTTCCATTTCAGGTGT
CGTGACGTACGGCCACCATGACCGAGTACAAGCCCACGGTGCGCCTCGCCACCCGCGACGACGTCCCCAG
GGCCGTACGCACCCTCGCCGCCGCGTTCGCCGACTACCCCGCCACGCGCCACACCGTCGATCCGGACCGC
CACATCGAGCGGGTCACCGAGCTGCAAGAACTCTTCCTCACGCGCGTCGGGCTCGACATCGGCAAGGTGT
GGGTCGCGGACGACGGCGCCGCCGTGGCGGTCTGGACCACGCCGGAGAGCGTCGAAGCGGGGGCGGTGTT
CGCCGAGATCGGCCCGCGCATGGCCGAGTTGAGCGGTTCCCGGCTGGCCGCGCAGCAACAGATGGAAGGC
CTCCTGGCGCCGCACCGGCCCAAGGAGCCCGCGTGGTTCCTGGCCACCGTCGGAGTCTCGCCCGACCACC
AGGGCAAGGGTCTGGGCAGCGCCGTCGTGCTCCCCGGAGTGGAGGCGGCCGAGCGCGCCGGGGTGCCCGC
CTTCCTGGAGACCTCCGCGCCCCGCAACCTCCCCTTCTACGAGCGGCTCGGCTTCACCGTCACCGCCGAC
GTCGAGGTGCCCGAAGGACCGCGCACCTGGTGCATGACCCGCAAGCCCGGTGCCTGAACGCGTTAAGTCG
ACAATCAACCTCTGGATTACAAAATTTGTGAAAGATTGACTGGTATTCTTAACTATGTTGCTCCTTTTAC
GCTATGTGGATACGCTGCTTTAATGCCTTTGTATCATGCTATTGCTTCCCGTATGGCTTTCATTTTCTCC
TCCTTGTATAAATCCTGGTTGCTGTCTCTTTATGAGGAGTTGTGGCCCGTTGTCAGGCAACGTGGCGTGG
TGTGCACTGTGTTTGCTGACGCAACCCCCACTGGTTGGGGCATTGCCACCACCTGTCAGCTCCTTTCCGG
GACTTTCGCTTTCCCCCTCCCTATTGCCACGGCGGAACTCATCGCCGCCTGCCTTGCCCGCTGCTGGACA
GGGGCTCGGCTGTTGGGCACTGACAATTCCGTGGTGTTGTCGGGGAAATCATCGTCCTTTCCTTGGCTGC
TCGCCTGTGTTGCCACCTGGATTCTGCGCGGGACGTCCTTCTGCTACGTCCCTTCGGCCCTCAATCCAGC
GGACCTTCCTTCCCGCGGCCTGCTGCCGGCTCTGCGGCCTCTTCCGCGTCTTCGCCTTCGCCCTCAGACG
AGTCGGATCTCCCTTTGGGCCGCCTCCCCGCGTCGACTTTAAGACCAATGACTTACAAGGCAGCTGTAGA
TCTTAGCCACTTTTTAAAAGAAAAGGGGGGACTGGAAGGGCTAATTCACTCCCAACGAAGACAAGATCTG
CTTTTTGCTTGTACTGGGTCTCTCTGGTTAGACCAGATCTGAGCCTGGGAGCTCTCTGGCTAACTAGGGA
ACCCACTGCTTAAGCCTCAATAAAGCTTGCCTTGAGTGCTTCAAGTAGTGTGTGCCCGTCTGTTGTGTGA
CTCTGGTAACTAGAGATCCCTCAGACCCTTTTAGTCAGTGTGGAAAATCTCTAGCAGTACGTATAGTAGT
TCATGTCATCTTATTATTCAGTATTTATAACTTGCAAAGAAATGAATATCAGAGAGTGAGAGGAACTTGT
TTATTGCAGCTTATAATGGTTACAAATAAAGCAATAGCATCACAAATTTCACAAATAAAGCATTTTTTTC
ACTGCATTCTAGTTGTGGTTTGTCCAAACTCATCAATGTATCTTATCATGTCTGGCTCTAGCTATCCCGC
CCCTAACTCCGCCCATCCCGCCCCTAACTCCGCCCAGTTCCGCCCATTCTCCGCCCCATGGCTGACTAAT
TTTTTTTATTTATGCAGAGGCCGAGGCCGCCTCGGCCTCTGAGCTATTCCAGAAGTAGTGAGGAGGCTTT
TTTGGAGGCCTAGGGACGTACCCAATTCGCCCTATAGTGAGTCGTATTACGCGCGCTCACTGGCCGTCGT
TTTACAACGTCGTGACTGGGAAAACCCTGGCGTTACCCAACTTAATCGCCTTGCAGCACATCCCCCTTTC
GCCAGCTGGCGTAATAGCGAAGAGGCCCGCACCGATCGCCCTTCCCAACAGTTGCGCAGCCTGAATGGCG
AATGGG
[124 nt withheld, positions 3367-3490]
C
[91 nt withheld, positions 3492-3582]
A
[49 nt withheld, positions 3584-3632]
CCTTTGACGTTGGAGTCCACGTTCTTT
[37 nt withheld, positions 3660-3696]
ACCCTATCTCGGTCTATTCTTTTGATTTATAAGGGATTTTGCCGATTTCGGCCTATTGGTTAAAAAATGA
GCTGATTTAACAAAAATTTAACGCGAATTTTAACAAAATATTAACGCTTACAATTTAGGTGGCACTTTTC
GGGGAAATGTGCGCGGAACCCCTATTTGTTTATTTTTCTAAATACATTCAAATATGTATCCGCTCATGAG
ACAATAACCCTGATAAATGCTTCAATAATATTGAAAAAGGAAGAGTATGAGTATTCAACATTTCCGTGTC
GCCCTTATTCCCTTTTTTGCGGCATTTTGCCTTCCTGTTTTTGCTCACCCAGAAACGCTGGTGAAAGTAA
AAGATGCTGAAGATCAGTTGGGTGCACGAGTGGGTTACATCGAACTGGATCTCAACAGCGGTAAGATCCT
TGAGAGTTTTCGCCCCGAAGAACGTTTTCCAATGATGAGCACTTTTAAAGTTCTGCTATGTGGCGCGGTA
TTATCCCGTATTGACGCCGGGCAAGAGCAACTCGGTCGCCGCATACACTATTCTCAGAATGACTTGGTTG
AGTACTCACCAGTCACAGAAAAGCATCTTACGGATGGCATGACAGTAAGAGAATTATGCAGTGCTGCCAT
AACCATGAGTGATAACACTGCGGCCAACTTACTTCTGACAACGATCGGAGGACCGAAGGAGCTAACCGCT
TTTTTGCACAACATGGGGGATCATGTAACTCGCCTTGATCGTTGGGAACCGGAGCTGAATGAAGCCATAC
CAAACGACGAGCGTGACACCACGATGCCTGTAGCAATGGCAACAACGTTGCGCAAACTATTAACTGGCGA
ACTACTTACTCTAGCTTCCCGGCAACAATTAATAGACTGGATGGAGGCGGATAAAGTTGCAGGACCACTT
CTGCGCTCGGCCCTTCCGGCTGGCTGGTTTATTGCTGATAAATCTGGAGCCGGTGAGCGTGGGTCTCGCG
GTATCATTGCAGCACTGGGGCCAGATGGTAAGCCCTCCCGTATCGTAGTTATCTACACGACGGGGAGTCA
GGCAACTATGGATGAACGAAATAGACAGATCGCTGAGATAGGTGCCTCACTGATTAAGCATTGGTAACTG
TCAGACCAAGTTTACTCATATATACTTTAGATTGATTTAAAACTTCATTTTTAATTTAAAAGGATCTAGG
TGAAGATCCTTTTTGATAATCTCATGACCAAAATCCCTTAACGTGAGTTTTCGTTCCACTGAGCGTCAGA
CCCCGTAGAAAAGATCAAAGGATCTTCTTGAGATCCTTTTTTTCTGCGCGTAATCTGCTGCTTGCAAACA
AAAAAACCACCGCTACCAGCGGTGGTTTGTTTGCCGGATCAAGAGCTACCAACTCTTTTTCCGAAGGTAA
CTGGCTTCAGCAGAGCGCAGATACCAAATACTGTTCTTCTAGTGTAGCCGTAGTTAGGCCACCACTTCAA
GAACTCTGTAGCACCGCCTACATACCTCGCTCTGCTAATCCTGTTACCAGTGGCTGCTGCCAGTGGCGAT
AAGTCGTGTCTTACCGGGTTGGACTCAAGACGATAGTTACCGGATAAGGCGCAGCGGTCGGGCTGAACGG
GGGGTTCGTGCACACAGCCCAGCTTGGAGCGAACGACCTACACCGAACTGAGATACCTACAGCGTGAGCT
ATGAGAAAGCGCCACGCTTCCCGAAGGGAGAAAGGCGGACAGGTATCCGGTAAGCGGCAGGGTCGGAACA
GGAGAGCGCACGAGGGAGCTTCCAGGGGGAAACGCCTGGTATCTTTATAGTCCTGTCGGGTTTCGCCACC
TCTGACTTGAGCGTCGATTTTTGTGATGCTCGTCAGGGGGGCGGAGCCTATGGAAAAACGCCAGCAACGC
GGCCTTTTTACGGTTCCTGGCCTTTTGCTGGCCTTTTGCTCACATGTTCTTTCCTGCGTTATCCCCTGAT
TCTGTGGATAACCGTATTACCGCCTTTGAGTGAGCTGATACCGCTCGCCGCAGCCGAACGACCGAGCGCA
GCGAGTCAGTGAGCGAGGAAGCGGAAGAGCGCCCAATACGCAAACCGCCTCTCCCCGCGCGTTGGCCGAT
TCATTAATGCAGCTGGCACGACAGGTTTCCCGACTGGAAAGCGGGCAGTGAGCGCAACGCAATTAATGTG
AGTTAGCTCACTCATTAGGCACCCCAGGCTTTACACTTTATGCTTCCGGCTCGTATGTTGTGTGGAATTG
TGAGCGGATAACAATTTCACACAGGAAACAGCTATGACCATGATTACGCCAAGCGCGCAATTAACCCTCA
CTAAAGGGAACAAAAGCTGGAGCTGCAAGCTTAATGTAGTCTTATGCAATACTCTTGTAGTCTTGCAACA
TGGTAACGATGAGTTAGCAACATGCCTTACAAGGAGAGAAAAAGCACCGTGCATGCCGATTGGTGGAAGT
AAGGTGGTACGATCGTGCCTTATTAGGAAGGCAACAGACGGGTCTGACATGGATTGGACGAACCACTGAA
TTGCCGCATTGCAGAGATATTGTATTTAAGTGCCTAGCTCGATACATAAACGGGTCTCTCTGGTTAGACC
AGATCTGAGCCTGGGAGCTCTCTGGCTAACTAGGGAACCCACTGCTTAAGCCTCAATAAAGCTTGCCTTG
AGTGCTTCAAGTAGTGTGTGCCCGTCTGTTGTGTGACTCTGGTAACTAGAGATCCCTCAGACCCTTTTAG
TCAGTGTGGAAAATCTCTAGCAGTGGCGCCCGAACAGGGACTTGAAAGCGAAAGGGAAACCAGAGGAGCT
CTCTCGACGCAGGACTCGGCTTGCTGAAGCGCGCACGGCAAGAGGCGAGGGGCGGCGACTGGTGAGTACG
CCAAAAATTTTGACTAGCGGAGGCTAGAAGGAGAGAGATGGGTGCGAGAGCGTCAGTATTAAGCGGGGGA
GAATTAGATCGCGATGGGAAAAAATTCGGTTAAGGCCAGGGGGAAAGAAAAAATATAAATTAAAACATAT
AGTATGGGCAAGCAGGGAGCTAGAACGATTCGCAGTTAATCCTGGCCTGTTAGAAACATCAGAAGGCTGT
AGACAAATACTGGGACAGCTACAACCATCCCTTCAGACAGGATCAGAAGAACTTAGATCATTATATAATA
CAGTAGCAACCCTCTATTGTGTGCATCAAAGGATAGAGATAAAAGACACCAAGGAAGCTTTAGACAAGAT
AGAGGAAGAGCAAAACAAAAGTAAGACCACCGCACAGCAAGCGGCCGCTGATCTTCAGACCTGGAGGAGG
AGATATGAGGGACAATTGGAGAAGTGAATTATATAAATATAAAGTAGTAAAAATTGAACCATTAGGAGTA
GCACCCACCAAGGCAAAGAGAAGAGTGGTGCAGAGAGAAAAAAGAGCAGTGGGAATAGGAGCTTTGTTCC
TTGGGTTCTTGGGAGCAGCAGGAAGCACTATGGGCGCAGCGTCAATGACGCTGACGGTACAGGCCAGACA
ATTATTGTCTGGTATAGTGCAGCAGCAGAACAATTTGCTGAGGGCTATTGAGGCGCAACAGCATCTGTTG
CAACTCACAGTCTGGGGCATCAAGCAGCTCCAGGCAAGAATCCTGGCTGTGGAAAGATACCTAAAGGATC
AACAGCTCCTGGGGATTTGGGGTTGCTCTGGAAAACTCATTTGCACCACTGCTGTGCCTTGGAATGCTAG
TTGGAGTAATAAATCTCTGGAACAGATTTGGAATCACACGACCTGGATGGAGTGGGACAGAGAAATTAAC
AATTACACAAGCTTAATACACTCCTTAATTGAAGAATCGCAAAACCAGCAAGAAAAGAATGAACAAGAAT
TATTGGAATTAGATAAATGGGCAAGTTTGTGGAATTGGTTTAACATAACAAATTGGCTGTGGTATATAAA
ATTATTCATAATGATAGTAGGAGGCTTGGTAGGTTTAAGAATAGTTTTTGCTGTACTTTCTATAGTGAAT
AGAGTTAGGCAGGGATATTCACCATTATCGTTTCAGACCCACCTCCCAACCCCGAGGGGACCCAGAGAGG
GCCTATTTCCCATGATTCCTTCATATTTGCATATACGATACAAGGCTGTTAGAGAGATAATTAGAATTAA
TTTGACTGTAAACACAAAGATATTAGTACAAAATACGTGACGTAGAAAGTAATAATTTCTTGGGTAGTTT
GCAGTTTTAAAATTATGTTTTAAAATGGACTATCATATGCTTACCGTAACTTGAAAGTATTTCGATTTCT
TGGCTTTATATATCTTGTGGAAAGGACGAAACACCGGACTGGTTCGAGCGGCCCGAGTTTTAGAGCTAGA
AATAGCAAGTTAAAATAAGGCTAGTCCGTTATCAACTTGAAAAAGTGGCACCGAGTCGGTGCTTTTTTAA
GCTTGGCGTAACTAGATCTTGAGACAAATGGCAGTATTCATCCACAATTTTAAAAGAAAAGGGGGGATTG
GGGGGTACAGTGCAGGGGAAAGAATAGTAGACATAATAGCAACAGACATACAAACTAAAGAATTACAAAA
ACAAATTACAAAAATTCAAAATTTTCGGGTTTATTACAGGGACAGCAGAGATCCACTTTGGCGCCGGCTC
GAGGGGG
Features (pLannotate 1.2.2; 29 found; start..end, strand, type, name):
     14..80      +  CDS            small t antigen (fragment): SV40 (simian virus 40) small t antigen
    106..317     +  promoter       EF-1α core promoter: core promoter for human elongation factor EF-1α
    318..1256    +  intron         EF-1α intron A: intron upstream of the start codon of human EF-1α
   1278..1877    +  CDS            PuroR (fragment): puromycin N-acetyltransferase; pac from Streptomyces; confers resistance to puromycin
   1893..2481    +  misc_feature   WPRE: woodchuck hepatitis virus posttranscriptional regulatory element
   2532..2551    +  misc_feature   cPPT/CTS (fragment): central polypurine tract and central termination sequence of HIV-1
   2553..2786    +  LTR            3' LTR (ΔU3): self-inactivating 3' long terminal repeat (LTR) from HIV-1
   2864..2985    +  polyA_signal   SV40 poly(A) signal: SV40 polyadenylation signal
   3025..3160    +  rep_origin     SV40 ori: SV40 origin of replication
   3181..3199    -  promoter       T7 promoter: promoter for bacteriophage T7 RNA polymerase
   3207..3362    +  CDS            lacZα (fragment): LacZα fragment of β-galactosidase; lacZ fragment
   3367..3795    +  rep_origin     f1 ori (sequence partly withheld): f1 bacteriophage origin of replication; arrow indicates direction of (+) strand synthesis
   3848..3952    +  promoter       AmpR promoter: bla
   3953..4813    +  CDS            AmpR: β-lactamase; bla; confers resistance to ampicillin, carbenicillin, and related antibiotics
   4984..5572    +  rep_origin     ori: high-copy-number ColE1/pMB1/pBR322/pUC origin of replication
   5755..5847    +  CDS            lacI (fragment): lac repressor; lacI; The lac repressor binds to the lac operator to inhibit transcription in E. coli. This inhibition can be relieved by adding lactose or isopropyl-β-D-thiogalactopyranoside (IPTG).
   5860..5881    +  protein_bind   CAP binding site: CAP binding activates transcription in the presence of cAMP. E. coli catabolite activator protein
   5896..5926    +  promoter       lac promoter: promoter for the E. coli lac operon
   5934..5950    +  protein_bind   lac operator: The lac repressor binds to the lac operator to inhibit transcription in E. coli. This inhibition can be relieved by adding lactose or isopropyl-β-D-thiogalactopyranoside (IPTG). lac repressor encoded by lacI
   5995..6013    +  promoter       T3 promoter: promoter for bacteriophage T3 RNA polymerase
   6041..6267    +  promoter       RSV promoter: Rous sarcoma virus enhancer/promoter
   6268..6448    +  LTR            5' LTR (truncated): truncated 5' long terminal repeat (LTR) from HIV-1
   6495..6620    +  misc_feature   HIV-1 Ψ: packaging signal of human immunodeficiency virus type 1
   6604..6967    +  CDS            HIV-1 gag (fragment): gag protein from human immunodeficiency virus 1; gag
   7113..7346    +  misc_feature   RRE: The Rev response element (RRE) of HIV-1 allows for Rev-dependent mRNA export from the nucleus to the cytoplasm.
   7723..7749    +  CDS            Rev (fragment): human immunodeficiency virus 1 (HIV-1) Rev protein; rev; enhances nuclear export of unspliced and incompletely spliced viral mRNAs
   7753..7993    +  promoter       U6 promoter: RNA polymerase III promoter for human U6 snRNA
   8023..8098    +  misc_RNA       gRNA scaffold: guide RNA scaffold for the Streptococcus pyogenes CRISPR/Cas9 system
   8154..8271    +  misc_feature   cPPT/CTS: central polypurine tract and central termination sequence of HIV-1
