[The description below was written by a language model from this plasmid's Addgene catalogue record and pLannotate feature annotations shown in this document.]
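Description:
PIM3 gRNA (BRDN0001145891) is a third-generation lentiviral CRISPR guide plasmid built on the lentiGuide-Puro backbone. It delivers a single guide RNA against the human kinase gene PIM3, and the record links it to a human kinome gRNA collection. In bacteria it is maintained at high copy through a ColE1/pUC-type origin with ampicillin selection from the β-lactamase gene. The backbone also carries an f1 origin, an SV40 origin and poly(A) signal, and remnants of lac and T7/T3 cloning-vector elements.

The lentiviral transfer cassette begins with an RSV promoter fused to a truncated HIV-1 5' LTR, which makes genomic RNA production Tat-independent. This is followed by the Ψ packaging signal with a partial gag region, the Rev response element for nuclear export of the unspliced vector RNA, and a cPPT/CTS. The cassette ends in a U3-deleted, self-inactivating 3' LTR. It contains two expression units. A human U6 RNA polymerase III promoter drives the PIM3-targeting spacer joined to the Streptococcus pyogenes Cas9 guide scaffold. An EF-1α core promoter with its first intron drives puromycin N-acetyltransferase for selection of transduced mammalian cells, with a WPRE downstream to enhance transcript expression.

The plasmid does not encode Cas9. It is meant to be used with a separate Cas9 lentivector or in cells that already express Cas9, where the guide directs cleavage at PIM3 for gene knockout or loss-of-function studies. The cloning method for the guide is not recorded.
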