Addgene plasmid #75869: PIM3 gRNA (BRDN0001145891)
Purpose: 3rd generation lentiviral gRNA plasmid targeting human PIM3
Depositing lab: John Doench & David Root. Depositing organization: Broad Institute. Publication: Optimized sgRNA design to maximize activity and minimize off-target effects of CRISPR-Cas9. Doench JG, Fusi N, Sullender M, Hegde M, Vaimberg EW, Donovan KF, Smith I, Tothova Z, Wilen C, Orchard R, Virgin HW, Listgarten J, Root DE. Nat Biotechnol. 2016 Jan 18. doi: 10.1038/nbt.3437. PubMed 26780180.
Backbone
  Vector backbone: lentiGuide-Puro
  Backbone manufacturer: Zhang Lab (Addgene plasmid # 52963)
  Vector type: Mammalian Expression, Lentiviral, CRISPR
  Selectable markers: Puromycin
Growth in bacteria
  Bacterial resistance: Ampicillin, 100 μg/mL
  Growth temperature: 37°C
  Growth strain: DH5alpha
  Copy number: High Copy
Gene/Insert
  Gene/Insert name: PIM3 (alt names: PIM3; NM_001001852.3)
  gRNA/shRNA sequence: GACTGGTTCGAGCGGCCCGA
  Species: H. sapiens (human)
  Entrez Gene: PIM3 (a.k.a. pim-3)
  Promoter: hU6
  Cloning method: Unknown
  Sequencing primers: 5′ U6-F; 3′ pS2-R
Terms and licenses: Academic/Nonprofit Terms; Industry Terms: Not Available to Industry
Depositor comments: The gRNA was designed to target the following Genbank reference sequence(s): NM_001001852.3. Note that this plasmid does NOT contain Cas9. It should be used in conjunction with lentiCas9-Blast (Addgene #52962) or otherwise with cell lines already expressing Cas9. Browse the full kinome gRNA library at http://www.addgene.org/pooled-library/broadgpp-human-kinome/ or visit http://www.broadinstitute.org/rnai/public/ for detailed protocols and information.
How to cite: PIM3 gRNA (BRDN0001145891) was a gift from John Doench & David Root (Addgene plasmid # 75869 ; http://n2t.net/addgene:75869 ; RRID:Addgene_75869)
