>Addgene plasmid #75869 | PIM3 gRNA (BRDN0001145891) | depositor partial sequence | sequence record 143329 | Target Sequence
GACTGGTTCGAGCGGCCCGA
