>Addgene plasmid #75869 | PIM3 gRNA (BRDN0001145891) | addgene partial sequence | sequence record 184725 | hU6-F
GTAGAAAGTAATAATTTCTTGGGTAGTTTGCAGTTTTAAAATTATGTTTTAAAATGGACTATCATATGCT
TACCGTAACTTGAAAGTATTTCGATTTCTTGGCTTTATATATCTTGTGGAAAGGACGAAACACCGGACTG
GTTCGAGCGGCCCGAGTTTTAGAGCTAGAAATAGCAAGTTAAAATAAGGCTAGTCCGTTATCAACTTGAA
AAAGTGGCACCGAGTCGGTGCTTTTTTAAGCTTGGCGTAACTAGATCTTGAGACAAATGGCAGTATTCAT
CCACAATTTTAAAAGAAAAGGGGGGATTGGGGGGTACAGTGCAGGGGAAAGAATAGTAGACATAATAGCA
ACAGACATACAAACTAAAGAATTACAAAAACAAATTACAAAAATTCAAAATTTTCGGGTTTATTACAGGG
ACAGCAGAGATCCACTTTGGCGCCGGCTCGAGGGGGCCCGGGTGCAAAGATGGATAAAGTTTTAAACAGA
GAGGAATCTTTGCAGCTAATGGACCTTCTAGGTCTTGAAAGGAGTGGGAATTGGCTCCGGTGCCCGTCAG
TGGGCAGAGC
